>Addgene plasmid #115010 | AT1G66830 X005_pECIA2 | addgene full sequence | sequence record 237788 | Addgene NGS Result
GTCTAAGAAACCATTATTATCATGACATTAACCTATAAAAATAGGCGTATCACGAGGCCCTTTCGTCTCG
CGCGTTTCGGTGATGACGGTGAAAACCTCTGACACATGCAGCTCCCGGAGACGGTCACAGCTTGTCTGTA
AGCGGATGCCGGGAGCAGACAAGCCCGTCAGGGCGCGTCAGCGGGTGTTGGCGGGTGTCGGGGCTGGCTT
AACTATGCGGCATCAGAGCAGATTGTACTGAGAGTGCACCATATGCGGTGTGAAATACCGCACAGATGCG
TAAGGAGAAAATACCGCATCAGGCGCCATTCGCCATTCAGGCTGCGCAACTGTTGGGAAGGGCGATCGGT
GCGGGCCTCTTCGCTATTACGCCAGCTGGCGAAAGGGGGATGTGCTGCAAGGCGATTAAGTTGGGTAACG
CCAGGGTTTTCCCAGTCACGACGTTGTAAAACGACGGCCAGTGAATTAATTCGTTGCAGGACAGGATGTG
GTGCCCGATGTGACTAGCTCTTTGCTGCAGGCCGTCCTATCCTCTGGTTCCGATAAGAGACCCAGAACTC
CGGCCCCCCACCGCCCACCGCCACCCCCATACATATGTGGTACGCAAGTAAGAGTGCCTGCGCATGCCCC
ATGTGCCCCACCAAGAGCTTTGCATCCCATACAAGTCCCCAAAGTGGAGAACCGAACCAATTCTTCGCGG
GCAGAACAAAAGCTTCTGCACACGTCTCCACTCGAATTTGGAGCCGGCCGGCGTGTGCAAAAGAGGTGAA
TCGAACGAAAGACCCGTGTGTAAAGCCGCGTTTCCAAAATGTATAAAACCGAGAGCATCTGGCCAATGTG
CATCAGTTGTGGTCAGCAGCAAAATCAAGTGAATCATCTCAGTGCAACTAAAGGGGGGATCCGATCTCAA
TATGAAGTTATGCATATTACTGGCCGTCGTGGCCTTTGTTGGCCTCTCGCTCGGGTCTCTAAACGATCAA
GGTCTTGCTCTTCTTTCCTTTAAACAATCCATACAAAACCAGAGTGACTCTGTTTTTACCAATTGGAACT
CTTCAGATTCAAACCCTTGTTCTTGGCAAGGTGTTACATGTAATTATGATATGAGAGTTGTCTCGATTCG
TCTTCCTAATAAACGTCTTTCGGGTTCTCTTGATCCATCCATTGGAAGTCTCTTGTCCCTTCGTCACATT
AACCTAAGAGACAATGACTTTCAAGGGAAGTTACCTGTGGAACTCTTTGGACTTAAAGGGCTTCAAAGCT
TGGTGCTTTCTGGAAATTCTTTTTCCGGGTTTGTCCCAGAAGAGATTGGTAGCTTGAAGAGTCTAATGAC
TCTGGATCTTTCGGAGAATTCTTTCAACGGTTCGATTTCTTTGTCGCTTATTCCATGCAAGAAGCTGAAA
ACGCTTGTTCTTAGCAAGAACAGTTTCTCTGGAGATCTTCCAACAGGGTTAGGTTCTAACTTGGTTCATC
TTCGGACACTGAATCTTTCTTTCAATCGCTTGACTGGAACGATCCCCGAAGATGTAGGAAGTCTGGAGAA
TCTGAAAGGTACACTTGATCTTTCTCATAACTTCTTCTCAGGTATGATTCCAACAAGTCTTGGAAATCTC
CCTGAGCTTCTCTATGTCGATCTTTCTTACAATAATCTCAGTGGTCCGATACCAAAATTCAACGTTCTGT
TGAATGCCGGTCCAAATGCTTTCCAAGGGAACCCTTTCCTCTGTGGATTACCGATAAAGATTTCTTGCAG
CACAAGAAACACACAAGTAGTTCCTTCTCAACTATATACAAGAAGAGCCAACCATCATTCTCTGGAGGTG
CTGTTCCAGGGACCAGGGAGCGACAAAACTCACACATGCCCACCGTGCCCAGCACCTGAACTCCTGGGGG
GACCGTCAGTCTTCCTCTTCCCCCCAAAACCCAAGGACACCCTCATGATCTCCCGGACCCCTGAGGTCAC
ATGCGTGGTGGTGGACGTGAGCCACGAAGACCCTGAGGTCAAGTTCAACTGGTACGTGGACGGCGTGGAG
GTGCATAATGCCAAGACAAAGCCGCGGGAGGAGCAGTACAACAGCACGTACCGTGTGGTCAGCGTCCTCA
CCGTCCTGCACCAGGACTGGCTGAATGGCAAGGAGTACAAGTGCAAGGTCTCCAACAAAGCCCTCCCAGC
CCCCATCGAGAAAACCATCTCCAAAGCCAAAGGGCAGCCCCGAGAACCACAGGTGTACACCCTGCCCCCA
TCCCGGGAGGAGATGACCAAGAACCAGGTCAGCCTGACCTGCCTGGTCAAAGGCTTCTATCCCAGCGACA
TCGCCGTGGAGTGGGAGAGCAATGGGCAGCCGGAGAACAACTACAAGACCACGCCTCCCGTGCTGGACTC
CGACGGCTCCTTCTTCCTCTACAGCAAGCTCACCGTGGACAAGAGCAGGTGGCAGCAGGGGAACGTCTTC
TCATGCTCCGTGATGCATGAGGGTCTGCACAACCACTACACGCAGAAGAGCCTCTCCCTGTCTCCGGGTA
AATCTAGAGGGCCCTTCGAAGGTAAGCCTATCCCTAACCCTCTCCTCGGTCTCGATTCTACGCGTACCGG
TCATCATCACCATCACCATTGAGTTTAAACCCGCTGATCAGCCTCGACTGTGCCTTCTAAGGCCTGAGCT
CGCTGATCAGCCTCGATCGAGGATCCAGACATGATAAGATACATTGATGAGTTTGGACAAACCACAACTA
GAATGCAGTGAAAAAAATGCTTTATTTGTGAAATTTGTGATGCTATTGCTTTATTTGTAACCATTATAAG
CTGCAATAAACAAGTTAACAACAACAATTGCATTCATTTTATGTTTCAGGTTCAGGGGGAGGTGTGGGAG
GTTTTTTAAAGCAAGTAAAACCTCTACAAATGTGGTATGGCTGATTATGATCAGTCGACCTGCAGGCATG
CAAGCTTGGCGTAATCATGGTCATAGCTGTTTCCTGTGTGAAATTGTTATCCGCTCACAATTCCACACAA
CATACGAGCCGGAAGCATAAAGTGTAAAGCCTGGGGTGCCTAATGAGTGAGCTAACTCACATTAATTGCG
TTGCGCTCACTGCCCGCTTTCCAGTCGGGAAACCTGTCGTGCCAGCTGCATTAATGAATCGGCCAACGCG
CGGGGAGAGGCGGTTTGCGTATTGGGCGCTCTTCCGCTTCCTCGCTCACTGACTCGCTGCGCTCGGTCGT
TCGGCTGCGGCGAGCGGTATCAGCTCACTCAAAGGCGGTAATACGGTTATCCACAGAATCAGGGGATAAC
GCAGGAAAGAACATGTGAGCAAAAGGCCAGCAAAAGGCCAGGAACCGTAAAAAGGCCGCGTTGCTGGCGT
TTTTCCATAGGCTCCGCCCCCCTGACGAGCATCACAAAAATCGACGCTCAAGTCAGAGGTGGCGAAACCC
GACAGGACTATAAAGATACCAGGCGTTTCCCCCTGGAAGCTCCCTCGTGCGCTCTCCTGTTCCGACCCTG
CCGCTTACCGGATACCTGTCCGCCTTTCTCCCTTCGGGAAGCGTGGCGCTTTCTCATAGCTCACGCTGTA
GGTATCTCAGTTCGGTGTAGGTCGTTCGCTCCAAGCTGGGCTGTGTGCACGAACCCCCCGTTCAGCCCGA
CCGCTGCGCCTTATCCGGTAACTATCGTCTTGAGTCCAACCCGGTAAGACACGACTTATCGCCACTGGCA
GCAGCCACTGGTAACAGGATTAGCAGAGCGAGGTATGTAGGCGGTGCTACAGAGTTCTTGAAGTGGTGGC
CTAACTACGGCTACACTAGAAGAACAGTATTTGGTATCTGCGCTCTGCTGAAGCCAGTTACCTTCGGAAA
AAGAGTTGGTAGCTCTTGATCCGGCAAACAAACCACCGCTGGTAGCGGTGGTTTTTTTGTTTGCAAGCAG
CAGATTACGCGCAGAAAAAAAGGATCTCAAGAAGATCCTTTGATCTTTTCTACGGGGTCTGACGCTCAGT
GGAACGAAAACTCACGTTAAGGGATTTTGGTCATGAGATTATCAAAAAGGATCTTCACCTAGATCCTTTT
AAATTAAAAATGAAGTTTTAAATCAATCTAAAGTATATATGAGTAAACTTGGTCTGACAGTTACCAATGC
TTAATCAGTGAGGCACCTATCTCAGCGATCTGTCTATTTCGTTCATCCATAGTTGCCTGACTCCCCGTCG
TGTAGATAACTACGATACGGGAGGGCTTACCATCTGGCCCCAGTGCTGCAATGATACCGCGAGACCCACG
CTCACCGGCTCCAGATTTATCAGCAATAAACCAGCCAGCCGGAAGGGCCGAGCGCAGAAGTGGTCCTGCA
ACTTTATCCGCCTCCATCCAGTCTATTAATTGTTGCCGGGAAGCTAGAGTAAGTAGTTCGCCAGTTAATA
GTTTGCGCAACGTTGTTGCCATTGCTACAGGCATCGTGGTGTCACGCTCGTCGTTTGGTATGGCTTCATT
CAGCTCCGGTTCCCAACGATCAAGGCGAGTTACATGATCCCCCATGTTGTGCAAAAAAGCGGTTAGCTCC
TTCGGTCCTCCGATCGTTGTCAGAAGTAAGTTGGCCGCAGTGTTATCACTCATGGTTATGGCAGCACTGC
ATAATTCTCTTACTGTCATGCCATCCGTAAGATGCTTTTCTGTGACTGGTGAGTACTCAACCAAGTCATT
CTGAGAATAGTGTATGCGGCGACCGAGTTGCTCTTGCCCGGCGTCAATACGGGATAATACCGCGCCACAT
AGCAGAACTTTAAAAGTGCTCATCATTGGAAAACGTTCTTCGGGGCGAAAACTCTCAAGGATCTTACCGC
TGTTGAGATCCAGTTCGATGTAACCCACTCGTGCACCCAACTGATCTTCAGCATCTTTTACTTTCACCAG
CGTTTCTGGGTGAGCAAAAACAGGAAGGCAAAATGCCGCAAAAAAGGGAATAAGGGCGACACGGAAATGT
TGAATACTCATACTCTTCCTTTTTCAATATTATTGAAGCATTTATCAGGGTTATTGTCTCATGAGCGGAT
ACATATTTGAATGTATTTAGAAAAATAAACAAATAGGGGTTCCGCGCACATTTCCCCGAAAAGTGCCACC
TGAC
Features (pLannotate 1.2.2; 18 found; start..end, strand, type, name):
     67..102     +  CDS            rop (fragment): Rop protein, which maintains plasmids at low copy number; rop
    204..303     +  misc_feature   bom (fragment): basis of mobility region from pBR322
    309..466     -  CDS            lacZα (fragment): LacZα fragment of β-galactosidase; lacZ fragment
    468..894     +  promoter       MT promoter: Drosophila metallothionein promoter
    900..1811    +  CDS            Y1668_ARATH (fragment): Experimental evidence at transcript level: Swiss-Prot protein existence level 2. From Arabidopsis thaliana (Mouse-ear cress).
    912..965     +  sig_peptide    BiP signal sequence: Drosophila BiP signal sequence
   1842..2522    +  CDS            IGHG1 (fragment): IGHG1_HUMAN - Experimental evidence at protein level: Swiss-Prot protein existence level 1. Constant region of immunoglobulin heavy chains. Immunoglobulins, also known as antibodies, are membrane-bound or secreted glycoproteins produced by B lymphocytes. In the recognition phase of humoral immunity, the membrane-bound immunoglobulins serve as receptors which, upon binding of a specific antigen, trigger the clonal expansion and differentiation of B lymphocytes into immunoglobulins- secreting plasma cells. Secreted immunoglobulins mediate the effector phase of humoral immunity, which results in
   2541..2582    +  CDS            V5 tag: epitope tag from simian virus 5
   2682..2816    -  polyA_signal   SV40 poly(A) signal: SV40 polyadenylation signal
   2839..2923    -  CDS            large T antigen (fragment): large T antigen from SV40 (simian virus 40)
   2923..2947    +  misc_feature   MCS (fragment): pUC18/19 multiple cloning site
   2984..3000    -  protein_bind   lac operator: The lac repressor binds to the lac operator to inhibit transcription in E. coli. This inhibition can be relieved by adding lactose or isopropyl-β-D-thiogalactopyranoside (IPTG). lac repressor encoded by lacI
   3008..3038    -  promoter       lac promoter: promoter for the E. coli lac operon
   3053..3074    -  protein_bind   CAP binding site: CAP binding activates transcription in the presence of cAMP. E. coli catabolite activator protein
   3087..3179    -  CDS            lacI (fragment): lac repressor; lacI; The lac repressor binds to the lac operator to inhibit transcription in E. coli. This inhibition can be relieved by adding lactose or isopropyl-β-D-thiogalactopyranoside (IPTG).
   3362..3950    -  rep_origin     ori: high-copy-number ColE1/pMB1/pBR322/pUC origin of replication
   4121..4981    -  CDS            AmpR: β-lactamase; bla; confers resistance to ampicillin, carbenicillin, and related antibiotics
   4982..5086    -  promoter       AmpR promoter: bla
