[The description below was written by a language model from this plasmid's Addgene catalogue record and pLannotate feature annotations shown in this document.]
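Description:
AT1G66830 X005_pECIA2 is an insect-cell expression plasmid of about 5.1 kb, built on the pECIA2 backbone. It produces the secreted extracellular domain of the Arabidopsis thaliana leucine-rich repeat receptor kinase encoded by AT1G66830. In E. coli it is propagated as a high-copy plasmid from a ColE1/pUC-type origin and selected with ampicillin through the β-lactamase gene and its own promoter. The short fragments of rop, bom, lacZα, lacI and the lac promoter/operator region found in the feature table are remnants of the parental cloning vector and have no role in the expression cassette.

The cassette is driven by the Drosophila metallothionein promoter, so expression in Drosophila cell culture is switched on by adding copper sulfate. Downstream, a Drosophila BiP signal sequence directs the protein into the secretory pathway. It is followed by the LRR-RK ectodomain, which was inserted by ligation-independent cloning. The insert is fused at its C terminus to backbone-encoded tags: a human IgG1 Fc region, a V5 epitope and a hexahistidine tag. The His tag is stated in the catalogue entry but is not separately annotated in the feature table. An SV40 polyadenylation signal lies after the coding region.

The record designates this plasmid as the "bait" construct, to be paired with the corresponding "prey" version of the same ectodomain in pECIA14. The set was made to map pairwise extracellular interactions among Arabidopsis LRR receptor kinases. In general terms, the Fc portion can be used to dimerize and capture the secreted protein, and the V5 and His tags can serve for detection or purification.
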