Addgene plasmid #115010: AT1G66830 X005_pECIA2
Purpose: Bait vector AT1G66830 X005_pECIA2 should be used with prey vector AT1G66830 X005_pECIA14.
Depositing lab: Youssef Belkhadir. Depositing organization: Gregor Mendel Institute of Molecular Plant Biology. Publication: An extracellular network of Arabidopsis leucine-rich repeat receptor kinases. Smakowska-Luzan E, Mott GA, Parys K, Stegmann M, Howton TC, Layeghifard M, Neuhold J, Lehner A, Kong J, Grunwald K, Weinberger N, Satbhai SB, Mayer D, Busch W, Madalinski M, Stolt-Bergner P, Provart NJ, Mukhtar MS, Zipfel C, Desveaux D, Guttman DS, Belkhadir Y. Nature. 2018 Jan 18;553(7688):342-346. doi: 10.1038/nature25184. Epub 2018 Jan 10. PubMed 29320478.
Backbone
  Vector backbone: pECIA2
  Backbone manufacturer: Chris Garcia (Addgene plasmid # 47032)
  Vector type: Insect Expression
Growth in bacteria
  Bacterial resistance: Ampicillin, 100 μg/mL
  Growth temperature: 37°C
  Growth strain: DH5alpha
  Copy number: High Copy
Gene/Insert
  Gene/Insert name: AT1G66830
  Species: A. thaliana (mustard weed)
  Entrez Gene: AT1G66830 (a.k.a. AT1G66830, F4N21.23, F4N21_23)
  Promoter: Metallothionein (Copper-Inducible)
  Tag / fusion protein: Fc, V5 and hexahistidine tags (C terminal on backbone)
  Cloning method: Ligation Independent Cloning
Terms and licenses: Academic/Nonprofit Terms; Industry Terms: Not Available to Industry
Depositor comments: Plasmid for secreted expression in Drosophila cell culture by induction via CuSO4. Insert is an extracellular domain of indicated LRR-RK, C-terminally tagged with Fc, V5 and hexahistidine tags. Insert Protein Sequence: SLNDQGLALLSFKQSIQNQSDSVFTNWNSSDSNPCSWQGVTCNYDMRVVSIRLPNKRLSGSLDPSIGSLLSLRHINLRDNDFQGKLPVELFGLKGLQSLVLSGNSFSGFVPEEIGSLKSLMTLDLSENSFNGSISLSLIPCKKLKTLVLSKNSFSGDLPTGLGSNLVHLRTLNLSFNRLTGTIPEDVGSLENLKGTLDLSHNFFSGMIPTSLGNLPELLYVDLSYNNLSGPIPKFNVLLNAGPNAFQGNPFLCGLPIKISCSTRNTQVVPSQLYTRRANHHS
How to cite: AT1G66830 X005_pECIA2 was a gift from Youssef Belkhadir (Addgene plasmid # 115010 ; http://n2t.net/addgene:115010 ; RRID:Addgene_115010)
